Addgene plasmid #153718: pGBW-m4252931
Purpose: Mammalian expression plasmid for SARS-CoV-2 ORF10 protein
Depositing lab: Ginkgo Bioworks & Benjie Chen. Depositing organization: Ginkgo Bioworks.
Backbone
  Vector backbone: pTwist_CMV_Hygro_6 with AarI site removed
  Backbone size w/o insert (bp): 6525
  Vector type: Mammalian Expression
  Selectable markers: Hygromycin
Growth in bacteria
  Bacterial resistance: Ampicillin, 100 μg/mL
  Growth temperature: 37°C
  Growth strain: DH5alpha
  Copy number: High Copy
Gene/Insert
  Gene/Insert name: SARS-CoV-2 ORF10 protein
  Species: Severe acute respiratory syndrome coronavirus 2
  Insert size (bp): 110
  Mutation: wt
  Entrez Gene: ORF10 (a.k.a. GU280_gp11)
  Promoter: CMV
  Tag / fusion protein: Cleavable TEV;HA (C terminal on backbone)
  Cloning method: Unknown
Resource information
  A portion of this plasmid was derived from a plasmid made by: GinkgoBioworks
Depositor comments: NCBI reference sequence: 43740576
How to cite: pGBW-m4252931 was a gift from Ginkgo Bioworks & Benjie Chen (Addgene plasmid # 153718 ; http://n2t.net/addgene:153718 ; RRID:Addgene_153718)
