[The description below was written by a language model from this plasmid's Addgene catalogue record and pLannotate feature annotations shown in this document.]
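Description:
pGBW-m4252931 is a mammalian expression plasmid for the ORF10 protein of SARS-CoV-2, built in a pTwist_CMV_Hygro_6 backbone from which an AarI site was removed. It is maintained in E. coli at high copy through a ColE1/pUC-type origin and selected with ampicillin via the β-lactamase (AmpR) gene. For selection in mammalian cells it carries a hygromycin B phosphotransferase cassette driven by the human ubiquitin C promoter and ended by a synthetic poly(A) signal.

The insert is the wild-type ORF10 coding sequence, a very short open reading frame of about 110 bp, placed under the CMV immediate early enhancer/promoter. According to the catalogue entry, the backbone supplies a C-terminal tag consisting of a TEV protease cleavage site followed by an HA epitope, allowing detection or immunoprecipitation of the small viral protein and removal of the tag if needed. The automated feature table does not annotate the ORF10 coding sequence or the TEV/HA tag as such. It does mark CMV enhancer and promoter segments spanning the sequence origin on the reverse strand, and next to them a match to the coronavirus 3' UTR pseudoknot, which probably reflects the position of the viral insert since ORF10 lies close to the 3' end of the viral genome. An SV40 poly(A) signal lies on the far side of this region, although it is annotated on the opposite strand. The backbone also contains β-globin insulator elements and bacterial rrnG and T7 terminators flanking the functional units, which help isolate the cassettes from transcriptional read-through. The full sequence record comes from next-generation sequencing and spans about 6.7 kb. The construct is suited to transient or hygromycin-selected stable expression of tagged ORF10 in mammalian cells.
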