Features (pLannotate 1.2.2; 20 found; start..end, strand, type, name):
      1..56      -  enhancer       CMV enhancer (fragment): human cytomegalovirus immediate early enhancer
     87..135     +  polyA_signal   poly(A) signal: synthetic polyadenylation signal
    153..199     +  terminator     T7 terminator: transcription terminator for bacteriophage T7 RNA polymerase
    204..275     -  misc_feature   5' β-globin insulator: insulator upstream of the human β-globin locus (Farrell et al., 2002)
    427..563     -  terminator     rrnG terminator: transcription terminator from the E. coli ribosomal RNA rrnG operon (Albrechtsen et al., 1991)
    576..1436    -  CDS            AmpR: β-lactamase; bla; confers resistance to ampicillin, carbenicillin, and related antibiotics
   1702..1750    -  polyA_signal   poly(A) signal: synthetic polyadenylation signal
   1778..2799    -  CDS            HygR (fragment): hygromycin B phosphotransferase confers resistance to hygromycin
   2809..4018    -  promoter       UbC promoter: human ubiquitin C promoter
   4282..4346    +  CDS            bla(M) (fragment): β-lactamase lacking the signal sequence; bla(M); allows cytosolic expression of β-lactamase
   4518..5106    +  rep_origin     ori: high-copy-number ColE1/pMB1/pBR322/pUC origin of replication
   5332..5403    -  misc_feature   3' β-globin insulator: insulator downstream of the human β-globin locus (Farrell et al., 2002)
   5448..5584    -  terminator     rrnG terminator: transcription terminator from the E. coli ribosomal RNA rrnG operon (Albrechtsen et al., 1991)
   5614..5660    -  terminator     T7 terminator: transcription terminator for bacteriophage T7 RNA polymerase
   5683..5752    +  CDS            large T antigen (fragment): large T antigen from SV40 (simian virus 40)
   5775..5896    +  polyA_signal   SV40 poly(A) signal: SV40 polyadenylation signal
   6021..6080    -  ncRNA          Corona pk3: Accession: RF00165 - Coronavirus 3' UTR pseudoknot
   6201..6252    -  promoter       CMVd2 promoter: truncated human cytomegalovirus (CMV) immediate early promoter that yields moderately reduced expression relative to the full-length promoter
   6315..6332    +  promoter       CMV promoter (fragment): human cytomegalovirus (CMV) immediate early promoter
   6405..6       -  enhancer       CMV enhancer (across the origin): human cytomegalovirus immediate early enhancer
>Addgene plasmid #153718 | pGBW-m4252931 | addgene full sequence | sequence record 300720 | Ginkgo NGS Result
GTAACGCGGAACTCCATATATGGGCTATGAACTAATGACCCCGTAATTGATTACTAGATCTGGCTACACT
CGATCAGCAGTTAGATAATAAAATCGCTATCCATCGAAGATGGATGTGTGTTGGTTTTTTGTGTGTGTAA
CGCAACGATTGATAGCATAACCCCTTGGGGCCTCTAAACGGGTCTTGAGGGGTTTTTTGAATTGAGAGGT
AGCTGAAGCTGCTGTTATGACCACTAGAGGGAAGAAGATACCTGTGGAGCTAATGGTCCAAGATGTCGGG
AGCCGCGATCGCTGCCAAAAAGGTAAGCTGACGATAGCTGACGAGATTCGATGCCCGACGAGCAAATGAG
CGCCACGGCTGTTCGCGTAAGCTCGAAACGACGGAGATTCGATAGAGCCAGAGTCGAGTTTAAACGATTC
GGGATCTTAAGGATAAATTTCTGGTAAGGAGGACACGTATGGAAGTGGGCAAGTTGGGGAAGCCGTATCC
GTTGCTGAATCTGGCATATGTGGGAGTATAAGACGCGCAGCGTCGCATCAGGCATTTTTTTCTGCGCCAA
TGCACCTAGAATCGGTTACCAATGCTTAATCAGTGAGGCACCTATCTCAGCGATCTGTCTATTTCGTTCA
TCCATAGTTGCCTGACTCCCCGTCGTGTAGATAACTACGATACGGGAGGGCTTACCATCTGGCCCCAGTG
CTGCAATGATACCGCGAGACCCACGCTCACCGGCTCCAGATTTATCAGCAATAAACCAGCCAGCCGGAAG
GGCCGAGCGCAGAAGTGGTCCTGCAACTTTATCCGCCTCCATCCAGTCTATCAACTGTTGCCGGGAAGCT
AGAGTAAGTAGTTCGCCAGTTAATAGTTTACGCAAGGTTGTTGCCATTGCTACAGGCATCGTGGTGTCAC
GCTCGTCGTTTGGTATGGCTTCATTCAGCTCCGGTTCCCAACGATCAAGGCGAGTTACATGATCCCCCAT
GTTGTGCAAAAAAGCGGTTAGCTCCTTCGGTCCTCCAATCGTTGTCAGAAGTAAGTTGGCCGCAGTGTTA
TCACTCATGGTTATGGCAGCACTGCATAATTCTCTTACTGTCATGCCATCCGTAAGATGCTTTTCTGTGA
CTGGTGAATACTCAACCAAGTCATTCTGAGAATAGTGTATGCGGCGACCGAGTTGCTCTTGCCCGGCGTC
AATACGGGATAATACCGCGCCACATAGCAGAACTTTAAAAGTGCTCATCATTGGAAAGCGTTCTTCGGGG
CGAAAACTCTCAAGGATCTTACCGCTGTTGAGATCCAGTTCGATGTAACCCACTCGCGCACCCAACTGAT
CTTCAGCATCTTTTACTTTCACCAGCGTTTCTGGGTGAGCAAAAACAGGAAGGCAAAATGCCGCAAAAAA
GGGAATAAGGGCGACACGGAAATGTTGAATACTCATGCGAAAGCCTCCTGCTGATCCTGTCTCTTGATAG
ATGTTTGCAAAAGCTAGGACTCGATTATACGTTGACCGATCAGACTATCAATATCTAGGTTTAAACAGAT
CGGTACGCTGCCGTGACCAGGCTTGAGTACAATATCTGACGATTGGACTTCCTGGGTCCCAAGCTGGATT
CCGACTGGCTGACTGCCAAGCAACGATATGGATCGTCGAGACTCGCACTGAGAGGATCGTTCTCGGTACA
CCAGGCGCGCCTAGCGTTACACACACAAAAAACCAACACACATCCATCTTCGATGGATAGCGATTTTATT
ATCTAAGACTAGGCTTACATACTAGCTTATTCCTTTGCCCTCGGACGAGTGCTGGGGCGTCGGTTTCCAC
TATCGGCGAGTACTTCTACACAGCCATCGGTCCAGACGGCGGCGCTTCTGCGGGCGATTTGTGTACGCCC
GACAGTCCCGGCTCCGGATCGGACGATTGCGTCGCATCGACCCTGCGCCCAAGCTGCATCATCGAAATTG
CCGTCAACCAAGCTCTGATAGAGTTGGTCAAGACCAATGCGGAGCATATACGCCCGGAGCCGGGGCGATC
CTGCAAGCTCCGGATGCCTCCGCTCGAAGTAGCGCGTCTGCTGCTCCATACAAGCCAACCACGGCCTCCA
GAAGAAGATGTTGGCGACCTCGTATTGGGAATCCCCGAACATCGCCTCGCTCCAGTCAATGACCGCTGTT
ATGCGGCCATTGTCCGTCAGGACATTGTTGGAGCCGAAATCCGCGTGCACGAGGTGCCGGACTTCGGGGC
AGTCCTCGGCCCAAAGCATCAGCTCATCGAGAGCCTGCGCGACGGACGCACTGACGGTGTCGTCCATCAC
AGTTTGCCAGTGATACACATGGGGATCAGCAATCGCGCATATGAAATCACGCCATGTAGTGTATTGACCG
ATTCCTTGCGGTCCGAATGGGCCGAACCCGCTCGTCTGGCTAAGATCGGCGGCAGCGATGGCATCCATTG
CCTCCGCGACCGGCTGCAGAACAGCGGGCAGTTCGGTTTCAGGCAGGTCTTGCAACGTGACACCCTGTGC
ACGGCGGGAGATGCAATAGGTCAGGCTCTCGCTGAACTCCCCAATGTCAAGCACTTCCGGAATCGGGAGC
GCGGCGGATGCAAAGTGCCGATAAACATAACGATCTTTGTAGAAACCATCGGCGCAGCTATTTACCCGCA
GGACATATCCACGCCCTCCTACATCGAAGCTGAAAGCACGAGATTCTTCGCCCTCCGAGAGCTGCATCAG
GTCGGAGACGCTGTCGAACTTTTCGATCAGAAACTTCTCGACAGACGTCGCGGTGAGTTCAGGCTTTTTA
CCCATGTTGTCTAACAAAAAAGCCAAAAACGGCCAGAATTTAGCGGACAATTTACAAGTCTAACACTGAA
AATTACATATTGACCCAAATGATTACATTTCAAAAGGTGCCTAAAAAACTTCACAAAACACACTCGCCAA
CCCCGAGCGCATAGTTCAAAACCGGAGCTTCAGCTACTTAAGAAGATAGGTACATAAAACCGACCAAAGA
AACTGACGCCTCACTTATCCCTCCCCTCACCAGAGGTCCGGCGCCTGTCGATTCAGGAGAGCCTACCCTA
GGCCCGAACCCTGCGTCCTGCGACGGAGAAAAGCCTACCGCACACCTACCGGCTGGTGGCCCCACCCTGC
ATTATAAGCCAACAGAACGGGTGACGTCACGACACGACGAGGGCGCGCGCTCCCAAAGGTACGGGTGCAC
TGCCCAACGGCACCGCCATAACTGCCGCCCCCGCAACAGACGACAAACCGAGTTCTCCAGTCAGTGACAA
ACTTCACGTCAGGGTCCCCAGATGGTGCCCAGCCCATCTCACCCGAATAAGAGCTTTCCCGCATTAGCGA
AGGGCTCAAGACCTTGGGTTCTTGCCGCCCACCATGCCCCCCACCTTGTTTCAACGACCTCACAGCCCGC
CTCACAAGCGTCTTCCATTCAAGACTCGGGAACAGCCGCCATTTTGCTGCGCTCCCCCCAACCCCCAGTT
CAGGGCAACCTTGCTCGCGGACCCAGACTACAGCCCTTGGCGGTCTCTCCACACGCTTCCGTCCCACCGA
GCGGCCCGGCGGCCACGAAAGCCCCGGCCAGCCCAGCAGCCCGCTACTCACCAAGTGACGATCACAGCGA
TCCACAAACAAGAACCGCGACCCAAATCCCGGCTGCGACGGAACTAGCTGTGCCACACCCGGCGCGTCCT
TATATAATCATCGGCGTTCACCGCCCCACGGAGATCCCTCCGCAGAATCGCCGAGAAGGGACTACTTTTC
CTCGCCTGTTCCGCTCTCTGGAAAGAAAACCAGTGCCCTAGAGTCACCCAAGTCCCGTCCTAAAATGTCC
TTCTGCTGATACTGGGGTTCTAAGGCCGAGTCTTATGAGCAGCGGGCCGCTGTCCTGAGCGTCCGGGCGG
AAGGATCAGGACGCTCCTGCGCCCTTCGTCTGACGTGGCAGCGCTCGCCGTGACGAGGGGGGCGCCCGCG
GGAGGCGCCAAAACCCGGCGCGGAGGCCAGGCGCGCCCCGATTTCGATATTCCTCGGATCTCGGATAGAT
CGGGATTGAGGATGTAGGTTGAACTTCTCTCGGGTGATCCCGATCTCGGATATTCGGGATTGGAGTAATA
CCTGGCGATAGGCGCTGCCAAGCAATAGCCAAGGCGCAAGGCCGGCCAAGAGACTTGCGATAGTTCGTTC
GAGAGGTAGCCTGCAAGATGGATCGGACGAAAGGTTTGAAGATTTTCCGACGAGGGCCTTGGAGAGTTCG
GAAATTTAAATGCAACTATGGATGAACGAAATAGACAGATCGCTGAGATAGGTGCCTCACTGATTAAGCA
TTGGTAACTGTCAGACCAAGTTTACTCATATATACTTTAGATTGATTTAAAACTTCATTTTTAATTTAAA
AGGATCTAGGTGAAGATCCTTTTTGATAATCTCATGACCAAAATCCCTTAACGTGAGTTTTCGTTCCACT
GAGCGTCAGACCCCGTAGAAAAGATCAAAGGATCTTCTTGAGATCCTTTTTTTCTGCGCGTAATCTGCTG
CTTGCAAACAAAAAAACCACCGCTACCAGCGGTGGTTTGTTTGCCGGATCAAGAGCTACCAACTCTTTTT
CCGAAGGTAACTGGCTTCAGCAGAGCGCAGATACCAAATACTGTTCTTCTAGTGTAGCCGTAGTTAGGCC
ACCACTTCAAGAACTCTGTAGCACCGCCTACATACCTCGCTCTGCTAATCCTGTTACCAGTGGCTGCTGC
CAGTGGCGATAAGTCGTGTCTTACCGGGTTGGACTCAAGACGATAGTTACCGGATAAGGCGCAGCGGTCG
GGCTGAACGGGGGGTTCGTGCACACAGCCCAGCTTGGAGCGAACGACCTACACCGAACTGAGATACCTAC
AGCGTGAGCTATGAGAAAGCGCCACGCTTCCCGAAGGGAGAAAGGCGGACAGGTATCCGGTAAGCGGCAG
GGTCGGAACAGGAGAGCGCACGAGGGAGCTTCCAGGGGGAAACGCCTGGTATCTTTATAGTCCTGTCGGG
TTTCGCCACCTCTGACTTGAGCGTCGATTTTTGTGATGCTCGTCAGGGGGGCGGAGCCTATGGAAAAACG
CCAGCAACGCGGCCTTTTTACGGTTCCTGGCCTTTTGCTGGCCTTTTGCTCACATGATTTAAATGAAACT
CGTAATCGGAGAACGGGTGCAATAGCAAGGACCAGATCGAACTTGACTGACGCAATTCTGAGCGTAGTCG
AAACCCAGACAAGTCGATCTCGCCAAGTAGCTGACTTGACTGGTTAATTAAGTTTCGATAGCCCAAGGTA
ACCAATGAGATTAGGGAGGGAAGAAAGTTTGATGAACTACTTCTGACCCCTAGTGGTGTCCAGAAAAGAC
CATTAAAGGAATGTCTTGATCGAAATCGAGAGATCGCCTGCAGGATAGCTGACGACCTTAAGGATAAATT
TCTGGTAAGGAGGACACGTATGGAAGTGGGCAAGTTGGGGAAGCCGTATCCGTTGCTGAATCTGGCATAT
GTGGGAGTATAAGACGCGCAGCGTCGCATCAGGCATTTTTTTCTGCGCCAATGCCGGTAGATAGCAATCC
GGCCCGAGGGGCACAAAAAACCCCTCAAGACCCGTTTAGAGGCCCCAAGGGGTTATGCTACGATACCGAT
AGAGATGGGCCAATACCACATTTGTAGAGGTTTTACTTGCTTTAAAAAACCTCCCACACCTCCCCCTGAA
CCTGAAACATAAAATGAATGCAATTGTTGTTGTTAACTTGTTTATTGCAGCTTATAATGGTTACAAATAA
AGCAATAGCATCACAAATTTCACAAATAAAGCATTTTTTTCACTGCATTCTAGTTGTGGTTTGTCCAAAC
TCATCAATGTATCTTATCATGTCTGTGAGCTGAAGGTACGCTGTATCTCAGTCAGTCAAGCTAGCAGAGG
CCTGCGGATCCTTACGCATAATCTGGTACGTCATAGGGGTACGACTGAAAGTAAAGGTTTTCTGTGAGAT
TAAAGTTAACTACATCTACTTGTGCTATGTAGTTACGAGAATTCATTCTGCACAAGAGTAGACTATATAT
CGTAAACGGAAAAGCGAAAACGTTTATATAGCCCATGGTGGCGGCCGCTGGCGGGTGTGTCGAGTGGATG
GTAGGATCGACAAAGATCTGATCTGACGGTTCACTAAACCAGCTCTGCTTATATAGACCTCCCACCGTAC
ACGCCTACCGCCCATTTGCGTCAATGGGGCGGAGTTGTTACGACATTTTGGAAAGTCCCGTTGATTTTGG
TGCCAAAACAAACTCCCATTGACGTCAATGGGGTGGAGACTTGGAAATCCCCGTGAGTCAAACCGCTATC
CACGCCCATTGATGTACTGCCAAAACCGCATCAGCATGGTAATAGCGATGACTAATACGTAGATGTACTG
CCAAGTAGGAAAGTCCCATAAGGTCATGTACTGGGCATAATGCCAGGCGGGCCATTTACCGTCATTGACG
TCAATAGGGGGCGTACTTGGCATATGATACACTTGATGTACTGCCAAGTGGGCAGTTTACCGTAAATACT
CCACCCATTGACGTCAATGGAAAGTCCCTATTGGCGTTACTATGGGAACATACGTCATTATTGACGTCAA
TGGGCGGGGGTCGTTGGGCGGTCAGCCAGGCGGGCCATTTACCGTAAGTTAT
